Addgene plasmid #47253: TAL3534
Depositing lab: Keith Joung. Depositing organization: Massachusetts General Hospital. Publication: Targeted gene disruption in somatic zebrafish cells using engineered TALENs. Sander JD, Cade L, Khayter C, Reyon D, Peterson RT, Joung JK, Yeh JR. Nat Biotechnol. 2011 Aug 5;29(8):697-8. doi: 10.1038/nbt.1934. PubMed 21822241.
Backbone
  Vector backbone: JDS74
  Backbone manufacturer: Addgene plasmid #32288
  Backbone size w/o insert (bp): 6447
  Vector type: Mammalian Expression ; T7
Growth in bacteria
  Bacterial resistance: Ampicillin, 100 μg/mL
  Growth temperature: 37°C
  Growth strain: XL1 Blue
  Copy number: High Copy
Gene/Insert
  Gene/Insert name: ZebrafishCommunity-sdcbp-left (alt name: sdcbp)
  Species: D. rerio (zebrafish)
  Insert size (bp): 1430
  Entrez Gene: sdcbp (a.k.a. sb:eu862, si:dkey-235k4.1)
  Promoter: CMV
  Tag / fusion protein: 3X Flag (N terminal on backbone); WT FOKI (C terminal on backbone)
  Cloning method: Restriction Enzyme; 5′ cloning site BsmBI (destroyed during cloning); 3′ cloning site BsmBI (destroyed during cloning)
  Sequencing primers: 5′ CMV-F; 3′ BGH-rev
Terms and licenses: Academic/Nonprofit Terms; Industry Terms: Not Available to Industry
Depositor comments: Target binding site: TCTCCCCGAACCTTCCAG It is strongly recommended that users perform a diagnostic digest to verify this plasmid prior to use. For example, a double digest of the plasmid with BamHI and KpnI should result in two bands at 2.3kb and 5.8kb.
How to cite: TAL3534 was a gift from Keith Joung (Addgene plasmid # 47253 ; http://n2t.net/addgene:47253 ; RRID:Addgene_47253)
