[The description below was written by a language model from this plasmid's Addgene catalogue record.]
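Description:
TAL3534 is a TALEN expression plasmid encoding the "left" monomer of a nuclease pair designed against the zebrafish (D. rerio) sdcbp gene. It is built on the JDS74 backbone (about 6.4 kb without insert), a TALEN framework vector classed as mammalian expression with a T7 promoter. It is maintained in E. coli as a high-copy plasmid under ampicillin selection. The record includes no feature table, so the origin of replication and other backbone elements are not itemised. The use of a BGH reverse sequencing primer suggests a BGH polyadenylation region downstream of the coding sequence.

The roughly 1.4 kb insert is an engineered TAL effector repeat array, not sdcbp coding sequence. It was cloned through BsmBI sites that were destroyed in the process, as is typical of type IIS assembly, which leaves a seamless junction. Placing the array in the backbone completes an open reading frame with a backbone-encoded N-terminal 3X Flag tag for detection and a backbone-encoded C-terminal wild-type FokI nuclease domain. The repeat array directs the fusion protein to a specific 18-nucleotide half-site in the sdcbp locus. FokI cleaves only as a dimer, so this plasmid is meant to be used with a matching "right" TALEN that binds the opposite strand across a spacer. Together the two monomers generate a double-strand break whose error-prone repair can produce disruptive indels.

The CMV promoter drives expression in transfected cells, while the T7 promoter allows in vitro transcription of TALEN mRNA. This fits the associated work on targeted gene disruption in somatic zebrafish cells, and the insert name indicates the plasmid belongs to a zebrafish community TALEN set. The depositor advises confirming the plasmid by diagnostic restriction digest before use.
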