>Addgene plasmid #47253 | TAL3534 | depositor partial sequence | sequence record 67340 | Insert sequence
ATGGACTACAAAGACCATGACGGTGATTATAAAGATCATGACATCGATTACAAGGATGACGATGACAAGA
TGGCCCCCAAGAAGAAGAGGAAGGTGGGCATTCACCGCGGGGTACCTATGGTGGACTTGAGGACACTCGG
TTATTCGCAACAGCAACAGGAGAAAATCAAGCCTAAGGTCAGGAGCACCGTCGCGCAACACCACGAGGCG
CTTGTGGGGCATGGCTTCACTCATGCGCATATTGTCGCGCTTTCACAGCACCCTGCGGCGCTTGGGACGG
TGGCTGTCAAATACCAAGATATGATTGCGGCCCTGCCCGAAGCCACGCACGAGGCAATTGTAGGGGTCGG
TAAACAGTGGTCGGGAGCGCGAGCACTTGAGGCGCTGCTGACTGTGGCGGGTGAGCTTAGGGGGCCTCCG
CTCCAGCTCGACACCGGGCAGCTGCTGAAGATCGCGAAGAGAGGGGGAGTAACAGCGGTAGAGGCAGTGC
ACGCCTGGCGCAATGCGCTCACCGGGGCCCCCTTGAACCTGACCCCAGACCAGGTAGTCGCAATCGCGTC
ACATGACGGGGGAAAGCAAGCCCTGGAAACCGTGCAAAGGTTGTTGCCGGTCCTTTGTCAAGACCACGGC
CTTACACCGGAGCAAGTCGTGGCCATTGCAAGCAATGGGGGTGGCAAACAGGCTCTTGAGACGGTTCAGA
GACTTCTCCCAGTTCTCTGTCAAGCCCACGGGCTGACTCCCGATCAAGTTGTAGCGATTGCGTCGCATGA
CGGAGGGAAACAAGCATTGGAGACTGTCCAACGGCTCCTTCCCGTGTTGTGTCAAGCCCACGGTTTGACG
CCTGCACAAGTGGTCGCCATCGCCAGCCATGATGGCGGTAAGCAGGCGCTGGAAACAGTACAGCGCCTGC
TGCCTGTACTGTGCCAGGATCATGGACTGACCCCAGACCAGGTAGTCGCAATCGCGTCACATGACGGGGG
AAAGCAAGCCCTGGAAACCGTGCAAAGGTTGTTGCCGGTCCTTTGTCAAGACCACGGCCTTACACCGGAG
CAAGTCGTGGCCATTGCATCCCACGACGGTGGCAAACAGGCTCTTGAGACGGTTCAGAGACTTCTCCCAG
TTCTCTGTCAAGCCCACGGGCTGACTCCCGATCAAGTTGTAGCGATTGCGAATAACAATGGAGGGAAACA
AGCATTGGAGACTGTCCAACGGCTCCTTCCCGTGTTGTGTCAAGCCCACGGTTTGACGCCTGCACAAGTG
GTCGCCATCGCCTCCAATATTGGCGGTAAGCAGGCGCTGGAAACAGTACAGCGCCTGCTGCCTGTACTGT
GCCAGGATCATGGACTGACCCCAGACCAGGTAGTCGCAATCGCGTCGAACATTGGGGGAAAGCAAGCCCT
GGAAACCGTGCAAAGGTTGTTGCCGGTCCTTTGTCAAGACCACGGCCTTACACCGGAGCAAGTCGTGGCC
ATTGCATCCCACGACGGTGGCAAACAGGCTCTTGAGACGGTTCAGAGACTTCTCCCAGTTCTCTGTCAAG
CCCACGGGCTGACTCCCGATCAAGTTGTAGCGATTGCGTCGCATGACGGAGGGAAACAAGCATTGGAGAC
TGTCCAACGGCTCCTTCCCGTGTTGTGTCAAGCCCACGGTTTGACGCCTGCACAAGTGGTCGCCATCGCC
TCGAATGGCGGCGGTAAGCAGGCGCTGGAAACAGTACAGCGCCTGCTGCCTGTACTGTGCCAGGATCATG
GACTGACCCCAGACCAGGTAGTCGCAATCGCGTCAAACGGAGGGGGAAAGCAAGCCCTGGAAACCGTGCA
AAGGTTGTTGCCGGTCCTTTGTCAAGACCACGGCCTTACACCGGAGCAAGTCGTGGCCATTGCATCCCAC
GACGGTGGCAAACAGGCTCTTGAGACGGTTCAGAGACTTCTCCCAGTTCTCTGTCAAGCCCACGGGCTGA
CTCCCGATCAAGTTGTAGCGATTGCGTCGCATGACGGAGGGAAACAAGCATTGGAGACTGTCCAACGGCT
CCTTCCCGTGTTGTGTCAAGCCCACGGTTTGACGCCTGCACAAGTGGTCGCCATCGCCTCCAATATTGGC
GGTAAGCAGGCGCTGGAAACAGTACAGCGCCTGCTGCCTGTACTGTGCCAGGATCATGGACTGACACCCG
AACAGGTGGTCGCCATTGCTAATAATAACGGAGGACGGCCAGCCTTGGAG
