>Addgene plasmid #47253 | TAL3534 | addgene partial sequence | sequence record 69104 | JDS-TALEN-F 5'-TAGGGGTCGGTAAACAGTGG-3'
GTGGCGGGTGAGCTTAGGGGGCCTCCGCTCCAGCTCGACACCGGGCAGCTGCTGAAGATCGCGAAGAGAG
GGGGAGTAACAGCGGTAGAGGCAGTGCACGCCTGGCGCAATGCGCTCACCGGGGCCCCCTTGAACCTGAC
CCCAGACCAGGTAGTCGCAATCGCGTCACATGACGGGGGAAAGCAAGCCCTGGAAACCGTGCAAAGGTTG
TTGCCGGTCCTTTGTCAAGACCACGGCCTTACACCGGAGCAAGTCGTGGCCATTGCAAGCAATGGGGGTG
GCAAACAGGCTCTTGAGACGGTTCAGAGACTTCTCCCAGTTCTCTGTCAAGCCCACGGGCTGACTCCCGA
TCAAGTTGTAGCGATTGCGTCGCATGACGGAGGGAAACAAGCATTGGAGACTGTCCAACGGCTCCTTCCC
GTGTTGTGTCAAGCCCACGGTTTGACGCCTGCACAAGTGGTCGCCATCGCCAGCCATGATGGCGGTAAGC
AGGCGCTGGAAACAGTACAGCGCCTGCTGCCTGTACTGTGCCAGGATCATGGACTGACCCCAGACCAGGT
AGTCGCAATCGCGTCACATGACGGGGGAAAGCAAGCCCTGGAAACCGTGCAAAGGTTGTTGCCGGTCCTT
TGTCAAGACCACGGCCTTACACCGGAGCAAGTCGTGGCCATTGCATCCCACGACGGTGGCAAACAGGCTC
TTGAGACGGTTCAGAGACTTCTCCCAGTTCTCTGTCAAGCCCACGGGCTGACTCCCGATCAAGTTGTAGC
GATTGCGAATAACAATGGAGGGAAACAAGCATTGGAGACTGTCCAACGGCTCCTTCCCGTGTTGTGTCAA
GCCCACGGTTTGAC
